>Addgene plasmid #91881 | AOI-WT-Cas9-sg-mouse Suz12-F1-GFP | addgene partial sequence | sequence record 181553 | Addgene partial NGS Result
GGGCGGGGCGAGGCGGAGAGGTGCGGCGGCAGCCAATCAGAGCGGCGCGCTCCGAAAGTTTCCTTTTATG
GCGAGGCGGCGGCGGCGGCGGCCCTATAAAAAGCGAAGCGCGCGGCGGGCGGGAGTCGCTGCGCGCTGCC
TTCGCCCCGTGCCCCGCTCCGCCGCCGCCTCGCGCCGCCCGCCCCGGCTCTGACTGACCGCGTTACTCCC
ACAGGTGAGCGGGCGGGACGGCCCTTCTCCTCCGGGCTGTAATTAGCTGAGCAAGAGGTAAGGGTTTAAG
GGATGGTTGGTTGGTGGGGTATTAATGTTTAATTACCTGGAGCACCTGCCTGAAATCACTTTTTTTCAGG
TTGGACCGGTGCCACCATGGACTATAAGGACCACGACGGAGACTACAAGGATCATGATATTGATTACAAA
GACGATGACGATAAGATGGCCCCAAAGAAGAAGCGGAAGGTCGGTATCCACGGAGTCCCAGCAGCCGACA
AGAAGTACAGCATCGGCCTGGACATCGGCACCAACTCTGTGGGCTGGGCCGTGATCACCGACGAGTACAA
GGTGCCCAGCAAGAAATTCAAGGTGCTGGGCAACACCGACCGGCACAGCATCAAGAAGAACCTGATCGGA
GCCCTGCTGTTCGACAGCGGCGAAACAGCCGAGGCCACCCGGCTGAAGAGAACCGCCAGAAGAAGATACA
CCAGACGGAAGAACCGGATCTGCTATCTGCAAGAGATCTTCAGCAACGAGATGGCCAAGGTGGACGACAG
CTTCTTCCACAGACTGGAAGAGTCCTTCCTGGTGGAAGAGGATAAGAAGCACGAGCGGCACCCCATCTTC
GGCAACATCGTGGACGAGGTGGCCTACCACGAGAAGTACCCCACCATCTACCACCTGAGAAAGAAACTGG
TGGACAGCACCGACAAGGCCGACCTGCGGCTGATCTATCTGGCCCTGGCCCACATGATCAAGTTCCGGGG
CCACTTCCTGATCGAGGGCGACCTGAACCCCGACAACAGCGACGTGGACAAGCTGTTCATCCAGCTGGTG
CAGACCTACAACCAGCTGTTCGAGGAAAACCCCATCAACGCCAGCGGCGTGGACGCCAAGGCCATCCTGT
CTGCCAGACTGAGCAAGAGCAGACGGCTGGAAAATCTGATCGCCCAGCTGCCCGGCGAGAAGAAGAATGG
CCTGTTCGGAAACCTGATTGCCCTGAGCCTGGGCCTGACCCCCAACTTCAAGAGCAACTTCGACCTGGCC
GAGGATGCCAAACTGCAGCTGAGCAAGGACACCTACGACGACGACCTGGACAACCTGCTGGCCCAGATCG
GCGACCAGTACGCCGACCTGTTTCTGGCCGCCAAGAACCTGTCCGACGCCATCCTGCTGAGCGACATCCT
GAGAGTGAACACCGAGATCACCAAGGCCCCCCTGAGCGCCTCTATGATCAAGAGATACGACGAGCACCAC
CAGGACCTGACCCTGCTGAAAGCTCTCGTGCGGCAGCAGCTGCCTGAGAAGTACAAAGAGATTTTCTTCG
ACCAGAGCAAGAACGGCTACGCCGGCTACATTGACGGCGGAGCCAGCCAGGAAGAGTTCTACAAGTTCAT
CAAGCCCATCCTGGAAAAGATGGACGGCACCGAGGAACTGCTCGTGAAGCTGAACAGAGAGGACCTGCTG
CGGAAGCAGCGGACCTTCGACAACGGCAGCATCCCCCACCAGATCCACCTGGGAGAGCTGCACGCCATTC
TGCGGCGGCAGGAAGATTTTTACCCATTCCTGAAGGACAACCGGGAAAAGATCGAGAAGATCCTGACCTT
CCGCATCCCCTACTACGTGGGCCCTCTGGCCAGGGGAAACAGCAGATTCGCCTGGATGACCAGAAAGAGC
GAGGAAACCATCACCCCCTGGAACTTCGAGGAAGTGGTGGACAAGGGCGCTTCCGCCCAGAGCTTCATCG
AGCGGATGACCAACTTCGATAAGAACCTGCCCAACGAGAAGGTGCTGCCCAAGCACAGCCTGCTGTACGA
GTACTTCACCGTGTATAACGAGCTGACCAAAGTGAAATACGTGACCGAGGGAATGAGAAAGCCCGCCTTC
CTGAGCGGCGAGCAGAAAAAGGCCATCGTGGACCTGCTGTTCAAGACCAACCGGAAAGTGACCGTGAAGC
AGCTGAAAGAGGACTACTTCAAGAAAATCGAGTGCTTCGACTCCGTGGAAATCTCCGGCGTGGAAGATCG
GTTCAACGCCTCCCTGGGCACATACCACGATCTGCTGAAAATTATCAAGGACAAGGACTTCCTGGACAAT
GAGGAAAACGAGGACATTCTGGAAGATATCGTGCTGACCCTGACACTGTTTGAGGACAGAGAGATGATCG
AGGAACGGCTGAAAACCTATGCCCACCTGTTCGACGACAAAGTGATGAAGCAGCTGAAGCGGCGGAGATA
CACCGGCTGGGGCAGGCTGAGCCGGAAGCTGATCAACGGCATCCGGGACAAGCAGTCCGGCAAGACAATC
CTGGATTTCCTGAAGTCCGACGGCTTCGCCAACAGAAACTTCATGCAGCTGATCCACGACGACAGCCTGA
CCTTTAAAGAGGACATCCAGAAAGCCCAGGTGTCCGGCCAGGGCGATAGCCTGCACGAGCACATTGCCAA
TCTGGCCGGCAGCCCCGCCATTAAGAAGGGCATCCTGCAGACAGTGAAGGTGGTGGACGAGCTCGTGAAA
GTGATGGGCCGGCACAAGCCCGAGAACATCGTGATCGAAATGGCCAGAGAGAACCAGACCACCCAGAAGG
GACAGAAGAACAGCCGCGAGAGAATGAAGCGGATCGAAGAGGGCATCAAAGAGCTGGGCAGCCAGATCCT
GAAAGAACACCCCGTGGAAAACACCCAGCTGCAGAACGAGAAGCTGTACCTGTACTACCTGCAGAATGGG
CGGGATATGTACGTGGACCAGGAACTGGACATCAACCGGCTGTCCGACTACGATGTGGACCATATCGTGC
CTCAGAGCTTTCTGAAGGACGACTCCATCGACAACAAGGTGCTGACCAGAAGCGACAAGAACCGGGGCAA
GAGCGACAACGTGCCCTCCGAAGAGGTCGTGAAGAAGATGAAGAACTACTGGCGGCAGCTGCTGAACGCC
AAGCTGATTACCCAGAGAAAGTTCGACAATCTGACCAAGGCCGAGAGAGGCGGCCTGAGCGAACTGGATA
AGGCCGGCTTCATCAAGAGACAGCTGGTGGAAACCCGGCAGATCACAAAGCACGTGGCACAGATCCTGGA
CTCCCGGATGAACACTAAGTACGACGAGAATGACAAGCTGATCCGGGAAGTGAAAGTGATCACCCTGAAG
TCCAAGCTGGTGTCCGATTTCCGGAAGGATTTCCAGTTTTACAAAGTGCGCGAGATCAACAACTACCACC
ACGCCCACGACGCCTACCTGAACGCCGTCGTGGGAACCGCCCTGATCAAAAAGTACCCTAAGCTGGAAAG
CGAGTTCGTGTACGGCGACTACAAGGTGTACGACGTGCGGAAGATGATCGCCAAGAGCGAGCAGGAAATC
GGCAAGGCTACCGCCAAGTACTTCTTCTACAGCAACATCATGAACTTTTTCAAGACCGAGATTACCCTGG
CCAACGGCGAGATCCGGAAGCGGCCTCTGATCGAGACAAACGGCGAAACCGGGGAGATCGTGTGGGATAA
GGGCCGGGATTTTGCCACCGTGCGGAAAGTGCTGAGCATGCCCCAAGTGAATATCGTGAAAAAGACCGAG
GTGCAGACAGGCGGCTTCAGCAAAGAGTCTATCCTGCCCAAGAGGAACAGCGATAAGCTGATCGCCAGAA
AGAAGGACTGGGACCCTAAGAAGTACGGCGGCTTCGACAGCCCCACCGTGGCCTATTCTGTGCTGGTGGT
GGCCAAAGTGGAAAAGGGCAAGTCCAAGAAACTGAAGAGTGTGAAAGAGCTGCTGGGGATCACCATCATG
GAAAGAAGCAGCTTCGAGAAGAATCCCATCGACTTTCTGGAAGCCAAGGGCTACAAAGAAGTGAAAAAGG
ACCTGATCATCAAGCTGCCTAAGTACTCCCTGTTCGAGCTGGAAAACGGCCGGAAGAGAATGCTGGCCTC
TGCCGGCGAACTGCAGAAGGGAAACGAACTGGCCCTGCCCTCCAAATATGTGAACTTCCTGTACCTGGCC
AGCCACTATGAGAAGCTGAAGGGCTCCCCCGAGGATAATGAGCAGAAACAGCTGTTTGTGGAACAGCACA
AGCACTACCTGGACGAGATCATCGAGCAGATCAGCGAGTTCTCCAAGAGAGTGATCCTGGCCGACGCTAA
TCTGGACAAAGTGCTGTCCGCCTACAACAAGCACCGGGATAAGCCCATCAGAGAGCAGGCCGAGAATATC
ATCCACCTGTTTACCCTGACCAATCTGGGAGCCCCTGCCGCCTTCAAGTACTTTGACACCACCATCGACC
GGAAGAGGTACACCAGCACCAAAGAGGTGCTGGACGCCACCCTGATCCACCAGAGCATCACCGGCCTGTA
CGAGACACGGATCGACCTGTCTCAGCTGGGAGGCGACAAAAGGCCGGCGGCCACGAAAAAGGCCGGCCAG
GCAAAAAAGAAAAAGGAATTCGGCAGTGGAGAGGGCAGAGGAAGTCTGCTAACATGCGGTGACGTCGAGG
AGAATCCTGGCCCAGTGAGCAAGGGCGAGGAGCTGTTCACCGGGGTGGTGCCCATCCTGGTCGAGCTGGA
CGGCGACGTAAACGGCCACAAGTTCAGCGTGTCCGGCGAGGGCGAGGGCGATGCCACCTACGGCAAGCTG
ACCCTGAAGTTCATCTGCACCACCGGCAAGCTGCCCGTGCCCTGGCCCACCCTCGTGACCACCCTGACCT
ACGGCGTGCAGTGCTTCAGCCGCTACCCCGACCACATGAAGCAGCACGACTTCTTCAAGTCCGCCATGCC
CGAAGGCTACGTCCAGGAGCGCACCATCTTCTTCAAGGACGACGGCAACTACAAGACCCGCGCCGAGGTG
AAGTTCGAGGGCGACACCCTGGTGAACCGCATCGAGCTGAAGGGCATCGACTTCAAGGAGGACGGCAACA
TCCTGGGGCACAAGCTGGAGTACAACTACAACAGCCACAACGTCTATATCATGGCCGACAAGCAGAAGAA
CGGCATCAAGGTGAACTTCAAGATCCGCCACAACATCGAGGACGGCAGCGTGCAGCTCGCCGACCACTAC
CAGCAGAACACCCCCATCGGCGACGGCCCCGTGCTGCTGCCCGACAACCACTACCTGAGCACCCAGTCCG
CCCTGAGCAAAGACCCCAACGAGAAGCGCGATCACATGGTCCTGCTGGAGTTCGTGACCGCCGCCGGGAT
CACTCTCGGCATGGACGAGCTGTACAAGGAATTCTAACTAGAGCTCGCTGATCAGCCTCGACTGTGCCTT
CTAGTTGCCAGCCATCTGTTGTTTGCCCCTCCCCCGTGCCTTCCTTGACCCTGGAAGGTGCCACTCCCAC
TGTCCTTTCCTAATAAAATGAGGAAATTGCATCGCATTGTCTGAGTAGGTGTCATTCTATTCTGGGGGGT
GGGGTGGGGCAGGACAGCAAGGGGGAGGATTGGGAAGAGAATAGCAGGCATGCTGGGGAGCGGCCGCAGG
AACCCCTAGTGATGGAGTTGGCCACTCCCTCTCTGCGCGCTCGCTCGCTCACTGAGGCCGGGCGACCAAA
GGTCGCCCGACGCCCGGGCTTTGCCCGGGCGGCCTCAGTGAGCGAGCGAGCGCGCAGCTGCCTGCAGGGG
CGCCTGATGCGGTATTTTCTCCTTACGCATCTGTGCGGTATTTCACACCGCATA
[95 nt withheld, positions 5865-5959]
T
[46 nt withheld, positions 5961-6006]
C
[141 nt withheld, positions 6008-6148]
CCTTTGACGTTGGAGTCCACGTTCTTT
[37 nt withheld, positions 6176-6212]
ACTCTATCTCGGGCTATTCTTTTGATTTATAAGGGATTTTGCCGATTTCGGTCTATTGGTTAAAAAATGA
GCTGATTTAACAAAAATTTAACGCGAATTTTAACAAAATATTAACGTTTACAATTTTATGGTGCACTCTC
AGTACAATCTGCTCTGATGCCGCATAGTTAAGCCAGCCCCGACACCCGCCAACACCCGCTGACGCGCCCT
GACGGGCTTGTCTGCTCCCGGCATCCGCTTACAGACAAGCTGTGACCGTCTCCGGGAGCTGCATGTGTCA
GAGGTTTTCACCGTCATCACCGAAACGCGCGAGACGAAAGGGCCTCGTGATACGCCTATTTTTATAGGTT
AATGTCATGATAATAATGGTTTCTTAGACGTCAGGTGGCACTTTTCGGGGAAATGTGCGCGGAACCCCTA
TTTGTTTATTTTTCTAAATACATTCAAATATGTATCCGCTCATGAGACAATAACCCTGATAAATGCTTCA
ATAATATTGAAAAAGGAAGAGTATGAGTATTCAACATTTCCGTGTCGCCCTTATTCCCTTTTTTGCGGCA
TTTTGCCTTCCTGTTTTTGCTCACCCAGAAACGCTGGTGAAAGTAAAAGATGCTGAAGATCAGTTGGGTG
CACGAGTGGGTTACATCGAACTGGATCTCAACAGCGGTAAGATCCTTGAGAGTTTTCGCCCCGAAGAACG
TTTTCCAATGATGAGCACTTTTAAAGTTCTGCTATGTGGCGCGGTATTATCCCGTATTGACGCCGGGCAA
GAGCAACTCGGTCGCCGCATACACTATTCTCAGAATGACTTGGTTGAGTACTCACCAGTCACAGAAAAGC
ATCTTACGGATGGCATGACAGTAAGAGAATTATGCAGTGCTGCCATAACCATGAGTGATAACACTGCGGC
CAACTTACTTCTGACAACGATCGGAGGACCGAAGGAGCTAACCGCTTTTTTGCACAACATGGGGGATCAT
GTAACTCGCCTTGATCGTTGGGAACCGGAGCTGAATGAAGCCATACCAAACGACGAGCGTGACACCACGA
TGCCTGTAGCAATGGCAACAACGTTGCGCAAACTATTAACTGGCGAACTACTTACTCTAGCTTCCCGGCA
ACAATTAATAGACTGGATGGAGGCGGATAAAGTTGCAGGACCACTTCTGCGCTCGGCCCTTCCGGCTGGC
TGGTTTATTGCTGATAAATCTGGAGCCGGTGAGCGTGGAAGCCGCGGTATCATTGCAGCACTGGGGCCAG
ATGGTAAGCCCTCCCGTATCGTAGTTATCTACACGACGGGGAGTCAGGCAACTATGGATGAACGAAATAG
ACAGATCGCTGAGATAGGTGCCTCACTGATTAAGCATTGGTAACTGTCAGACCAAGTTTACTCATATATA
CTTTAGATTGATTTAAAACTTCATTTTTAATTTAAAAGGATCTAGGTGAAGATCCTTTTTGATAATCTCA
TGACCAAAATCCCTTAACGTGAGTTTTCGTTCCACTGAGCGTCAGACCCCGTAGAAAAGATCAAAGGATC
TTCTTGAGATCCTTTTTTTCTGCGCGTAATCTGCTGCTTGCAAACAAAAAAACCACCGCTACCAGCGGTG
GTTTGTTTGCCGGATCAAGAGCTACCAACTCTTTTTCCGAAGGTAACTGGCTTCAGCAGAGCGCAGATAC
CAAATACTGTTCTTCTAGTGTAGCCGTAGTTAGGCCACCACTTCAAGAACTCTGTAGCACCGCCTACATA
CCTCGCTCTGCTAATCCTGTTACCAGTGGCTGCTGCCAGTGGCGATAAGTCGTGTCTTACCGGGTTGGAC
TCAAGACGATAGTTACCGGATAAGGCGCAGCGGTCGGGCTGAACGGGGGGTTCGTGCACACAGCCCAGCT
TGGAGCGAACGACCTACACCGAACTGAGATACCTACAGCGTGAGCTATGAGAAAGCGCCACGCTTCCCGA
AGGGAGAAAGGCGGACAGGTATCCGGTAAGCGGCAGGGTCGGAACAGGAGAGCGCACGAGGGAGCTTCCA
GGGGGAAACGCCTGGTATCTTTATAGTCCTGTCGGGTTTCGCCACCTCTGACTTGAGCGTCGATTTTTGT
GATGCTCGTCAGGGGGGCGGAGCCTATGGAAAAACGCCAGCAACGCGGCCTTTTTACGGTTCCTGGCCTT
TTGCTGGCCTTTTGCTCACATGTGAGGGCCTATTTCCCATGATTCCTTCATATTTGCATATACGATACAA
GGCTGTTAGAGAGATAATTGGAATTAATTTGACTGTAAACACAAAGATATTAGTACAAAATACGTGACGT
AGAAAGTAATAATTTCTTGGGTAGTTTGCAGTTTTAAAATTATGTTTTAAAATGGACTATCATATGCTTA
CCGTAACTTGAAAGTATTTCGATTTCTTGGCTTTATATATCTTGTGGAAAGGACGAAACACCGCGGCTTC
GGGGGTTCGGCGGGTTTTAGAGCTAGAAATAGCAAGTTAAAATAAGGCTAGTCCGTTATCAACTTGAAAA
AGTGGCACCGAGTCGGTGCTTTTTTGTTTTAGAGCTAGAAATAGCAAGTTAAAATAAGGCTAGTCCGTTT
TTAGCGCGTGCGCCAATTCTGCAGACAAATGGCTCTAGAGGTACCCGTTACATAACTTACGGTAAATGGC
CCGCCTGGCTGACCGCCCAACGACCCCCGCCCATTGACGTCAATAGTAACGCCAATAGGGACTTTCCATT
GACGTCAATGGGTGGAGTATTTACGGTAAACTGCCCACTTGGCAGTACATCAAGTGTATCATATGCCAAG
TACGCCCCCTATTGACGTCAATGACGGTAAATGGCCCGCCTGGCATTGTGCCCAGTACATGACCTTATGG
GACTTTCCTACTTGGCAGTACATCTACGTATTAGTCATCGCTATTACCATGGTCGAGGTGAGCCCCACGT
TCTGCTTCACTCTCCCCATCTCCCCCCCCTCCCCACCCCCAATTTTGTATTTATTTATTTTTTAATTATT
TTGTGCAGCGATGGGGGCGGGGGGGGGGG
