[The description below was written by a language model from this plasmid's Addgene catalogue record.]
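Description:
AOI-WT-Cas9-sg-mouse Suz12-F1-GFP is an all-in-one mammalian CRISPR expression plasmid built on the pSpCas9(BB)-2A-GFP (PX458) backbone. It is propagated in E. coli as a high-copy plasmid under ampicillin selection. It carries no drug-resistance marker for mammalian cells; EGFP is listed as the selectable marker, so cells that have taken up the plasmid are identified or enriched by fluorescence rather than by antibiotic treatment.

The plasmid contains two functional units. A U6 promoter, a standard RNA polymerase III promoter for small RNAs, drives a single guide RNA directed against mouse Suz12, which encodes a core subunit of the Polycomb repressive complex 2. The guide sequence was inserted between the backbone's BbsI sites, which were destroyed during cloning. The second unit expresses wild-type Streptococcus pyogenes Cas9 carrying a 3xFLAG tag, joined to EGFP through a 2A self-cleaving peptide. Nuclease and reporter are therefore translated from one transcript as separate proteins, and green fluorescence serves as a proxy for Cas9 expression. The record does not state which promoter drives the Cas9-2A-EGFP cassette, and no feature table is supplied to confirm other elements.

A single transfection delivers guide, nuclease and reporter together, making the construct suited to cutting the Suz12 locus in mouse cells to generate disruptive indels and loss of function, followed by sorting of GFP-positive cells. The FLAG tag allows Cas9 to be detected by antibody. The associated publication concerns Ezh2 inactivation in Myc-driven Group 3 medulloblastoma, which suggests the plasmid was used to examine PRC2 components in that setting.
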