Addgene plasmid #91881: AOI-WT-Cas9-sg-mouse Suz12-F1-GFP
Purpose: Expresses 3xFLAG-Cas9 and a gRNA targeting mouse Suz12
Depositing lab: Martine Roussel. Publication: Inactivation of Ezh2 Upregulates Gfi1 and Drives Aggressive Myc-Driven Group 3 Medulloblastoma. Vo BT, Li C, Morgan MA, Theurillat I, Finkelstein D, Wright S, Hyle J, Smith SM, Fan Y, Wang YD, Wu G, Orr BA, Northcott PA, Shilatifard A, Sherr CJ, Roussel MF. Cell Rep. 2017 Mar 21;18(12):2907-2917. doi: 10.1016/j.celrep.2017.02.073. PubMed 28329683.
Backbone
  Vector backbone: pSpCas9(BB)-2A-GFP (PX458)
  Backbone manufacturer: Feng Zhang Lab (Addgene #48138)
  Vector type: Mammalian Expression, CRISPR
  Selectable markers: EGFP
Growth in bacteria
  Bacterial resistance: Ampicillin, 100 μg/mL
  Growth temperature: 37°C
  Growth strain: DH5alpha
  Copy number: High Copy
Gene/Insert
  Gene/Insert name: gRNA targeting Suz12
  gRNA/shRNA sequence: GCGGCTTCGGGGGTTCGGCGG
  Species: M. musculus (mouse)
  Entrez Gene: Suz12 (a.k.a. 2610028O16Rik, D11Ertd530e, mKIAA0160)
  Promoter: U6
  Cloning method: Restriction Enzyme; 5′ cloning site BbsI (destroyed during cloning); 3′ cloning site BbsI (destroyed during cloning)
  Sequencing primers: 5′ LKO.1 5'
Terms and licenses: Academic/Nonprofit Terms; Industry Terms: Not Available to Industry
Depositor comments: This vector also contains FLAG-tagged SpCas9-2A-EGFP.
How to cite: AOI-WT-Cas9-sg-mouse Suz12-F1-GFP was a gift from Martine Roussel (Addgene plasmid # 91881 ; http://n2t.net/addgene:91881 ; RRID:Addgene_91881)
